>Addgene plasmid #114613 | pTWIN1-His6-Ssp-Httex1-23Q-A2C-A60C | addgene full sequence | sequence record 222747 | Addgene NGS Result
ATAAACTGCCAGGAATTAATTCCCCAGGCATCAAATAAAACGAAAGGCTCAGTCGAAAGACTGGGCCTTT
CGTTTTATCTGTTGTTTGTCGGTGAACGCTCTCCTGAGTAGGACAAATCCGCCGGGAGCGGATTTGAACG
TTGCGAAGCAACGGCCCGGAGGGTGGCGGGCAGGACGCCCGCCATAAACTGCCAGGAATTGGGGATCGGA
ATTAATTCCCGGTTTAAACCGGGGATCTCGATCCCGCGAAATTAATACGACTCACTATAGGGGAATTGTG
AGCGGATAACAATTCCCCTCTAGAAATAATTTTGTTTAACTTTAAGAAGGAGATATACATATGCATCATC
ATCATCACCATAGCGGTGCAATTAGCGGTGATAGCCTGATTAGCCTGGCAAGCACCGGTAAACGTGTTAG
CATTAAAGATCTGCTGGATGAGAAAGATTTTGAGATTTGGGCCATTAACGAGCAGACCATGAAACTGGAA
AGCGCAAAAGTTAGCCGTGTTTTTTGCACCGGTAAAAAACTGGTGTATATCCTGAAAACCCGTCTGGGTC
GTACCATTAAAGCAACCGCAAATCATCGTTTTCTGACCATTGATGGTTGGAAACGTCTGGATGAACTGAG
CCTGAAAGAACATATTGCACTGCCTCGTAAACTGGAAAGTAGCAGCCTGCAACTGAGTCCGGAAATTGAA
AAACTGAGCCAGAGCGATATCTATTGGGATAGCATTGTTAGCATTACCGAAACCGGTGTTGAAGAAGTTT
TTGATCTGACCGTTCCGGGTCCGCACAATTTTGTTGCAAATGATATTATTGTGCACAACTGCACCCTGGA
AAAACTGATGAAAGCATTTGAAAGCCTGAAAAGCTTTCAGCAACAACAGCAGCAACAGCAACAGCAGCAG
CAGCAGCAACAACAGCAGCAGCAACAGCAACAACAACCGCCTCCGCCTCCGCCACCTCCTCCTCCACCAC
AGCTGCCTCAGCCTCCGCCTCAGTGCCAGCCGCTGCTGCCACAGCCTCAGCCACCTCCACCGCCTCCACC
TCCACCTCCGGGTCCGGCAGTTGCAGAAGAACCGCTGCATCGTCCGTAACTGCAGGAAGGGGATCCGGCT
GCTAACAAAGCCCGAAAGGAAGCTGAGTTGGCTGCTGCCACCGCTGAGCAATAACTAGCATAACCCCTTG
GGGCCTCTAAACGGGTCTTGAGGGGTTTTTTGCTGAAAGGAGGAACTATATCCGGATAACTACGTCAGGT
GGCACTTTTCGGGGAAATGTGCGCGGAACCCCTATTTGTTTATTTTTCTAAATACATTCAAATATGTATC
CGCTCATGAGACAATAACCCTGATAAATGCTTCAATAATATTGAAAAAGGAAGAGTATGAGTATTCAACA
TTTCCGTGTCGCCCTTATTCCCTTTTTTGCGGCATTTTGCCTTCCTGTTTTTGCTCACCCAGAAACGCTG
GTGAAAGTAAAAGATGCTGAAGATCAGTTGGGTGCACGAGTGGGTTACATCGAACTGGATCTCAACAGCG
GTAAGATCCTTGAGAGTTTTCGCCCCGAAGAACGTTTCCCAATGATGAGCACTTTTAAAGTTCTGCTATG
TGGCGCGGTATTATCCCGTGTTGACGCCGGGCAAGAGCAACTCGGTCGCCGCATACACTATTCTCAGAAT
GACTTGGTTGAGTACTCACCAGTCACAGAAAAGCATCTTACGGATGGCATGACAGTAAGAGAATTATGCA
GTGCTGCCATAACCATGAGTGATAACACTGCGGCCAACTTACTTCTGACAACGATCGGAGGACCGAAGGA
GCTAACCGCTTTTTTGCACAACATGGGGGATCATGTAACTCGCCTTGATCGTTGGGAACCGGAGCTGAAT
GAAGCCATACCAAACGACGAGCGTGACACCACGATGCCTGTAGCAATGGCAACAACGTTGCGCAAACTAT
TAACTGGCGAACTACTTACTCTAGCTTCCCGGCAACAATTAATAGACTGGATGGAGGCGGATAAAGTTGC
AGGACCACTTCTGCGCTCGGCCCTTCCGGCTGGCTGGTTTATTGCTGATAAATCTGGAGCCGGTGAGCGT
GGGTCTCGCGGTATCATTGCAGCACTGGGGCCAGATGGTAAGCCCTCCCGTATCGTAGTTATCTACACGA
CGGGGAGTCAGGCAACTATGGATGAACGAAATAGACAGATCGCTGAGATAGGTGCCTCACTGATTAAGCA
TTGGTAACTGTCAGACCAAGTTTACTCATATATACTTTAGATTGATT
[38 nt withheld, positions 2288-2325]
A
[37 nt withheld, positions 2327-2363]
ATTTTGTTAAAATTCGCGTTAAATTTTTGTTAAATCAGCTCATTTTTTAACCAATAGGCCGAAATCGGCA
AAATCCCTTATAAATCAAAAGAATAGCCCGAGATAGGGT
[37 nt withheld, positions 2473-2509]
AAAGAACGTGGACTCCAACGTCAAAGG
[141 nt withheld, positions 2537-2677]
G
[125 nt withheld, positions 2679-2803]
AAAGGATCTAGGTGAAGATCCTTTTTGATAATCTCATGACCAAAATCCCTTAACGTGAGTTTTCGTTCCA
CTGAGCGTCAGACCCCGTAGAAAAGATCAAAGGATCTTCTTGAGATCCTTTTTTTCTGCGCGTAATCTGC
TGCTTGCAAACAAAAAAACCACCGCTACCAGCGGTGGTTTGTTTGCCGGATCAAGAGCTACCAACTCTTT
TTCCGAAGGTAACTGGCTTCAGCAGAGCGCAGATACCAAATACTGTCCTTCTAGTGTAGCCGTAGTTAGG
CCACCACTTCAAGAACTCTGTAGCACCGCCTACATACCTCGCTCTGCTAATCCTGTTACCAGTGGCTGCT
GCCAGTGGCGATAAGTCGTGTCTTACCGGGTTGGACTCAAGACGATAGTTACCGGATAAGGCGCAGCGGT
CGGGCTGAACGGGGGGTTCGTGCACACAGCCCAGCTTGGAGCGAACGACCTACACCGAACTGAGATACCT
ACAGCGTGAGCTATGAGAAAGCGCCACGCTTCCCGAAGGGAGAAAGGCGGACAGGTATCCGGTAAGCGGC
AGGGTCGGAACAGGAGAGCGCACGAGGGAGCTTCCAGGGGGAAACGCCTGGTATCTTTATAGTCCTGTCG
GGTTTCGCCACCTCTGACTTGAGCGTCGATTTTTGTGATGCTCGTCAGGGGGGCGGAGCCTATGGAAAAA
CGCCAGCAACGCGGCCTTTTTACGGTTCCTGGCCTTTTGCTGGCCTTTTGCTCACATGTTCTTTCCTGCG
TTATCCCCTGATTCTGTGGATAACCGTATTACCGCCTTTGAGTGAGCTGATACCGCTCGCCGCAGCCGAA
CGACCGAGCGCAGCGAGTCAGTGAGCGAGGAAGCTATGGTGCACTCTCAGTACAATCTGCTCTGATGCCG
CATAGTTAAGCCAGTATACACTCCGCTATCGCTACGTGACTGGGTCATGGCTGCGCCCCGACACCCGCCA
ACACCCGCTGACGCGCCCTGACGGGCTTGTCTGCTCCCGGCATCCGCTTACAGACAAGCTGTGACCGTCT
CCGGGAGCTGCATGTGTCAGAGGTTTTCACCGTCATCACCGAAACGCGCGAGGCAGCTGCGGTAAAGCTC
ATCAGCGTGGTCGTGCAGCGATTCACAGATGTCTGCCTGTTCATCCGCGTCCAGCTCGTTGAGTTTCTCC
AGAAGCGTTAATGTCTGGCTTCTGATAAAGCGGGCCATGTTAAGGGCGGTTTTTTCCTGTTTGGTCACTG
ATGCCTCCGTGTAAGGGGGATTTCTGTTCATGGGGGTAATGATACCGATGAAACGAGAGAGGATGCTCAC
GATACGGGTTACTGATGATGAACATGCCCGGTTACTGGAACGTTGTGAGGGTAAACAACTGGCGGTATGG
ATGCGGCGGGACCAGAGAAAAATCACTCAGGGTCAATGCCAGCCGAACGCCAGCAAGACGTAGCCCAGCG
CGTCGGCCGCCATGCCGGCGATAATGGCCTGCTTCTCGCCGAAACGTTTGGTGGCGGGACCAGTGACGAA
GGCTTGAGCGAGGGCGTGCAAGATTCCGAATACCGCAAGCGACAGGCCGATCATCGTCGCGCTCCAGCGA
AAGCGGTCCTCGCCGAAAATGACCCAGAGCGCTGCCGGCACCTGTCCTACGAGTTGCATGATAAAGAAGA
CAGTCATAAGTGCGGCGACGATAGTCATGCCCCGCGCCCACCGGAAGGAGCTGACTGGGTTGAAGGCTCT
CAAGGGCATCGGTCGAGATCCCGGTGCCTAATGAGTGAGCTAACTTACATTAATTGCGTTGCGCTCACTG
CCCGCTTTCCAGTCGGGAAACCTGTCGTGCCAGCTGCATTAATGAATCGGCCAACGCGCGGGGAGAGGCG
GTTTGCGTATTGGGCGCCAGGGTGGTTTTTCTTTTCACCAGTGAGACGGGCAACAGCTGATTGCCCTTCA
CCGCCTGGCCCTGAGAGAGTTGCAGCAAGCGGTCCACGCTGGTTTGCCCCAGCAGGCGAAAATCCTGTTT
GATGGTGGTTAACGGCGGGATATAACATGAGCTGTCTTCGGTATCGTCGTATCCCACTACCGAGATATCC
GCACCAACGCGCAGCCCGGACTCGGTAATGGCGCGCATTGCGCCCAGCGCCATCTGATCGTTGGCAACCA
GCATCGCAGTGGGAACGATGCCCTCATTCAGCATTTGCATGGTTTGTTGAAAACCGGACATGGCACTCCA
GTCGCCTTCCCGTTCCGCTATCGGCTGAATTTGATTGCGAGTGAGATATTTATGCCAGCCAGCCAGACGC
AGACGCGCCGAGACAGAACTTAATGGGCCCGCTAACAGCGCGATTTGCTGGTGACCCAATGCGACCAGAT
GCTCCACGCCCAGTCGCGTACCGTCTTCATGGGAGAAAATAATACTGTTGATGGGTGTCTGGTCAGAGAC
ATCAAGAAATAACGCCGGAACATTAGTGCAGGCAGCTTCCACAGCAATGGCATCCTGGTCATCCAGCGGA
TAGTTAATGATCAGCCCACTGACGCGTTGCGCGAGAAGATTGTGCACCGCCGCTTTACAGGCTTCGACGC
CGCTTCGTTCTACCATCGACACCACCACGCTGGCACCCAGTTGATCGGCGCGAGATTTAATCGCCGCGAC
AATTTGCGACGGCGCGTGCAGGGCCAGACTGGAGGTGGCAACGCCAATCAGCAACGACTGTTTGCCCGCC
AGTTGTTGTGCCACGCGGTTGGGAATGTAATTCAGCTCCGCCATCGCCGCTTCCACTTTTTCCCGCGTTT
TCGCAGAAACGTGGCTGGCCTGGTTCACCACGCGGGAAACGGTCTGATAAGAGACACCGGCATACTCTGC
GACATCGTATAACGTTACTGGTTTCACATTCACCACCCTGAATTGACTCTCTTCCGGGCGCTATCATGCC
ATACCGCGAAAGGTTTTGCGCCATTCGATGGTGTCCGGGATCTCGACGCTCTCCCTTATGCGACTCCTGC
ATTAGGAAGCAGCCCAGTAGTAGGTTGAGGCCGTTGAGCACCGCCGCCGCAAGGAATGGTGCATGCCGGC
ATGCCGCCCTTTCGTCTTCAAGAATTAATTCCCAATTCCCCAGGCATCAAATAAAACGAAAGGCTCAGTC
GAAAGACTGGGCCTTTCGTTTTATCTGTTGTTTGTCGGTGAACGCTCTCCTGAGTAGGACAAATCCGCCG
GGAGCGGATTTGAACGTTGCGAAGCAACGGCCCGGAGGGTGGCGGGCAGGACGCCCGCC
Features (pLannotate 1.2.2; 21 found; start..end, strand, type, name):
     32..118     +  terminator     rrnB T1 terminator: Escherichia coli rrnB; transcription terminator T1 from the E. coli rrnB gene
    253..271     +  promoter       T7 promoter: promoter for bacteriophage T7 RNA polymerase
    272..296     +  protein_bind   lac operator: The lac repressor binds to the lac operator to inhibit transcription in E. coli. This inhibition can be relieved by adding lactose or isopropyl-β-D-thiogalactopyranoside (IPTG). lac repressor encoded by lacI
    311..333     +  RBS            RBS: efficient ribosome binding site from bacteriophage T7 gene 10 (Olins and Rangwala, 1989)
    362..709     +  CDS            dnaB (fragment): DNAB_MYCTU - Experimental evidence at protein level: Swiss-Prot protein existence level 1. The intein is an endonuclease. From Mycobacterium tuberculosis (strain ATCC 25618 / H37Rv).
    695..844     +  CDS            dnaB (fragment): DNAB_MYCTU - Experimental evidence at protein level: Swiss-Prot protein existence level 1. The intein is an endonuclease. From Mycobacterium tuberculosis (strain ATCC 25618 / H37Rv).
   1118..1167    +  CDS            SET1 (fragment): solubility-enhancement tag derived from T7 phage gene 10B
   1175..1222    +  terminator     T7 terminator: transcription terminator for bacteriophage T7 RNA polymerase
   1282..1386    +  promoter       AmpR promoter: bla
   1387..2247    +  CDS            AmpR: β-lactamase; bla; confers resistance to ampicillin, carbenicillin, and related antibiotics
   2289..2802    -  rep_origin     M13 ori (sequence partly withheld): M13 bacteriophage origin of replication; arrow indicates direction of (+) strand synthesis
   2913..3501    +  rep_origin     ori: high-copy-number ColE1/pMB1/pBR322/pUC origin of replication
   3678..3768    -  misc_feature   bom (fragment): basis of mobility region from pBR322
   3870..4061    -  CDS            rop: Rop protein, which maintains plasmids at low copy number; rop
   4102..4212    +  CDS            mbeC (fragment): MBEC_ECOLX - Experimental evidence at protein level: Swiss-Prot protein existence level 1. Required for efficient mobilization of ColE1 plasmid and is thus essential to promote the specific transfer of the plasmid during conjugation. Probably functions by inducing DNA bending, helping the MbeA relaxase to melt the DNA around the nic site and cleave the phosphodiester bond. Binds specifically double-stranded DNA (dsDNA) containing the ColE1 oriT but does not recognize the inverted repeat (IR). From Escherichia coli.
   4247..4569    -  CDS            TcR (fragment): tetracycline efflux protein; tet; confers resistance to tetracycline
   4584..4605    -  protein_bind   CAP binding site: CAP binding activates transcription in the presence of cAMP. E. coli catabolite activator protein
   4618..5700    -  CDS            lacI: lac repressor; lacI; The lac repressor binds to the lac operator to inhibit transcription in E. coli. This inhibition can be relieved by adding lactose or isopropyl-β-D-thiogalactopyranoside (IPTG).
   5701..5778    -  promoter       lacI promoter: lacI
   5786..5879    -  CDS            TcR (fragment): tetracycline efflux protein; tet; confers resistance to tetracycline
   5931..6017    +  terminator     rrnB T1 terminator: Escherichia coli rrnB; transcription terminator T1 from the E. coli rrnB gene
