[The description below was written by a language model from this plasmid's Addgene catalogue record and pLannotate feature annotations shown in this document.]
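Description:
pTWIN1-His6-Ssp-Httex1-23Q-A2C-A60C is a bacterial expression plasmid built on the pTWIN1 intein-fusion backbone for producing a human huntingtin (HTT) exon 1 fragment in E. coli. It is selected with ampicillin through the bla (AmpR) gene and replicates from a ColE1/pMB1-type origin. The adjacent rop gene and bom region fit the low copy number listed in the record. An M13 phage origin is also present, along with leftover tetracycline-resistance and mbeC fragments inherited from the pBR322 lineage. rrnB T1 terminators flank the expression region.

Expression is driven by a T7 promoter with an adjacent lac operator and the T7 gene 10 ribosome binding site, and it ends at a T7 terminator. The plasmid-borne lacI gene supplies the repressor, so transcription is IPTG-inducible in hosts that provide T7 RNA polymerase. According to the catalogue entry, the product is an N-terminal His6-Ssp DnaB intein fused to Httex1 carrying a non-pathological 23-glutamine repeat and two alanine-to-cysteine substitutions, A2C and A60C. The automated annotation labels the intein region as dnaB fragments matched to a Mycobacterium tuberculosis entry, which likely reflects homology rather than the true source. It does not annotate the His tag or the Htt insert, which presumably occupies the unannotated gap between the intein and a short match to a T7 gene 10B-derived tag just before the terminator.

In this design the His tag allows affinity capture, and self-cleavage at the intein's C-terminus can release Httex1 without leftover tag residues. The two engineered cysteines provide defined thiol sites, consistent with site-specific labelling. The associated publication compares the structural features of monomeric Httex1 across wild-type and pathological polyglutamine lengths.
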