Addgene plasmid #114613: pTWIN1-His6-Ssp-Httex1-23Q-A2C-A60C
Purpose: Bacterial expression of Htt fragment containing exon 1, with A2C & A60C cysteine mutations and a 23 polyQ repeat
Depositing lab: Hilal Lashuel. Depositing organization: Swiss Federal Institute of Technology (EPFL). Publication: Monomeric Huntingtin Exon 1 Has Similar Overall Structural Features for Wild-Type and Pathological Polyglutamine Lengths. Warner JB 4th, Ruff KM, Tan PS, Lemke EA, Pappu RV, Lashuel HA. J Am Chem Soc. 2017 Oct 18;139(41):14456-14469. doi: 10.1021/jacs.7b06659. Epub 2017 Oct 9. PubMed 28937758.
Backbone
  Vector backbone: pTWIN1
  Backbone manufacturer: NEB
  Vector type: Bacterial Expression
Growth in bacteria
  Bacterial resistance: Ampicillin, 100 μg/mL
  Growth temperature: 30°C
  Growth strain: NEB Stable
  Copy number: Low Copy
Gene/Insert
  Gene/Insert name: Huntingtin Exon1
  Species: H. sapiens (human)
  Mutation: A2C, A60C; 23 polyQ repeat
  Entrez Gene: HTT (a.k.a. HD, IT15, LOMARS)
  Tag / fusion protein: His6-Ssp DnaB intein (N terminal on backbone)
  Cloning method: Ligation Independent Cloning
  Sequencing primers: 5′ T7; 3′ T7-Term
Terms and licenses: Academic/Nonprofit Terms; Industry Terms: Not Available to Industry
How to cite: pTWIN1-His6-Ssp-Httex1-23Q-A2C-A60C was a gift from Hilal Lashuel (Addgene plasmid # 114613 ; http://n2t.net/addgene:114613 ; RRID:Addgene_114613)
